>Addgene plasmid #8936 | pPS810 | addgene partial sequence | sequence record 57524 | M13_pUC_fwd
GCTGCAGCCTGCNGTCGACTCTAGAACTAGTGGATCCTTTTTGTATAGTTCATCCATGCCATGTGTAATC
CCAGCAGCTGTTACAAACTCAAGAAGGACCATGTGGTCTCTCTTTTCGTTGGGATCTTTCGAAAGGGCAG
ATTGTGTGGACAGGTAATGGTTGTCTGGTAAAAGGACAGGGCCATCGCCAATTGGAGTATTTTGTTGATA
ATGGTCTGCTAGTTGAACGCTTCCATCTTCAATGTTGTGTCTAATTTTGAAGTTAACTTTGATTCCATTC
TTTTGTTTGTCTGCCATGATGTATACATTGTGTGAGTTATAGTTGTATTCCAATTTGTGTCCAAGAATGT
TTCCATCTTCTTTAAAATCAATACCTTTTAACTCGATTCTATTAACAAGGGTATCACCTTCAAACTTGAC
TTCAGCACGTGTCTTGTAGTTCCCGTCATCTTTGAAAAATATAGTTCTTTCCTGTACATAACCTTCGGGC
ATGGCACTCTTGAAAAAGTCATGCCGTTTCATATGATCCGGGTATCTTGAAAAGCATTGAACACCATAAG
AGAAAGTAGTGACAAGTGTTGGCCATGGAACAGGTAGTTTTCCAGTAGTGCAAATAAATTTAAGGGTAAG
TTTTCCGTATGTTGCATCACCTTCACCCTCTCCACTGACAGAAAATTTGTGCCCATTAACATCACCATCT
AATTCAACAAGAATTGGGACAACTCCAGTGAAGAGTTCTTCTCCTTTACTCATAGATCCGGGGTTTTTTC
TCCTTGACGTTAAAGTATAGAGGTATATTAACAATTTTTTGTTGATACTTTTATTACATTTGAATAAGAA
GTAATACAAACCGAAAATGTTGAAAGTATTAGTTAAAGTG
