>Addgene plasmid #8936 | pPS810 | addgene partial sequence | sequence record 57525 | GFP-F 5'-GGTCCTTCTTGAGTTTGTAAC-3'
CCACTAGTTCTAGAGTCGACCTGCAGGCATGCAAGCTTGGCACTGGCCGTCGTTTTACAACGTCGTGACT
GGGAAAACCCTGGCGTTACCCAACTTAATCGCCTTGCAGCACATCCCCCTTTCGCCAGCTGGCGTAATAG
CGAAGAGGCCCGCACCGATCGCCCTTCCCAACAGTTGCGCAGCCTGAATGGCGAATGGCGCCTGATGCGG
TATTTTCTCCTTACGCATCTGTGCGGTATTTCACACCGCATAGGGTAATAACTGATATAATTAAATTGAA
GCTCTAATTTGTGAGTTTAGTATACATGCATTTACTTATAATACAGTTTTTTAGTTTTGCTGGCCGCATC
TTCTCAAATATGCTTCCCAGCCTGCTTTTCTGTAACGTTCACCCTCTACCTTAGCATCCCTTCCCTTTGC
AAATAGTCCTCTTCCAACAATAATAATGTCAGATCCTGTAGAGACCACATCATCCACGGTTCTATACTGT
TGACCCAATGCGTCTCCCTTGTCATCTAAACCCACACCGGGTGTCATAATCAACCAATCGTAACCTTCAT
CTCTTCCACCCATGTCTCTTTGAGCAATAAAGCCGATAACAAAATCTTTGTCGCTCTTCGCAATGTCAAC
AGTACCCTTAGTATATTCTCCAGTAGATAGGGAGCCCTTGCATGACAATTCTGCTAACATCAAAAGGCCT
CTAGGTTCCTTTGTTACTTCTTCTGCCGCCTGCTTCAAACCGCTAACAATACCTGGGCCCACCACACCGT
GTGCATTCGTAATGTCTGCCCATTCTGCTATTCTGTATACACCCGCAGAGTACTGCAATTTGACTGTATT
ACCAATGTCAGCAAATTTTCTGTCTTCGAAGAGTAAAAAATTGTA
