[The description below was written by a language model from this plasmid's Addgene catalogue record.]
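Description:
pPS810, also recorded under the alternative name pCGF-1C, is an empty yeast expression backbone derived from pPS293, with a listed backbone size of about 5.2 kb. It is a shuttle vector. In bacteria it is maintained at high copy under ampicillin selection. In yeast it replicates episomally through the 2 micron origin noted by the depositor, which typically gives multiple copies per cell, and it is selected by URA3 complementation in uracil-auxotrophic strains.

The plasmid carries no insert of its own. Instead, it supplies a GAL1 promoter and a GFP coding sequence on the backbone, positioned so that GFP ends up at the N terminus of whatever open reading frame is cloned in by restriction enzyme cloning. GAL1 is a tightly regulated promoter that is induced by galactose and repressed by glucose, so expression of the resulting GFP fusion can be switched on by changing the carbon source. This makes the vector suited to producing fluorescently tagged proteins in yeast, for example to follow their localisation in living cells, although the record states no purpose beyond "empty backbone".

No feature table is provided. Details such as the cloning sites, the reading frame at the GFP junction, the GFP variant and any transcription terminator are therefore not stated, and the record refers users to the depositor's map for these. The "1C" in the alternative name may point to one member of a vector series, but the record does not explain it.
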