Addgene plasmid #8936: pPS810
Purpose: (Empty Backbone)
Depositing lab: Pamela Silver. Depositing organization: Dana-Farber Cancer Institute.
Backbone
  Vector backbone: pPS293
  Backbone size (bp): 5200
  Vector type: Yeast Expression
  Selectable markers: URA3
Growth in bacteria
  Bacterial resistance: Ampicillin, 100 μg/mL
  Growth temperature: 37°C
  Growth strain: DH5alpha
  Copy number: High Copy
Gene/Insert
  Gene/Insert name: None (alt name: pCGF-1C)
  Tag / fusion protein: GFP (N terminal on backbone)
  Cloning method: Restriction Enzyme
  Sequencing primers: 5′ M13R
Terms and licenses: Academic/Nonprofit Terms; Industry Terms: Not Available to Industry
Depositor comments: GAL1 promoter, 2 micron plasmid. See author's map.
How to cite: pPS810 was a gift from Pamela Silver (Addgene plasmid # 8936 ; http://n2t.net/addgene:8936 ; RRID:Addgene_8936)
